Addgene plasmid #221656: mCherry-LC3
Purpose: Autophagosome marker LC3 tagged N-terminally with mCherry
Depositing lab: Erika Holzbaur. Depositing organization: University of Pennsylvania. Publication: Mitochondrial damage triggers the concerted degradation of negative regulators of neuronal autophagy. Basak B, Holzbaur ELF. Nat Commun. 2025 Aug 9;16(1):7367. doi: 10.1038/s41467-025-62379-5. PubMed 40783388.
Backbone
  Vector backbone: pmCherryC1
  Backbone manufacturer: Clontech
  Backbone size w/o insert (bp): 4693
  Total vector size (bp): 5100
  Vector type: Mammalian Expression
  Selectable markers: Neomycin (select with G418)
Growth in bacteria
  Bacterial resistance: Kanamycin, 50 μg/mL
  Growth temperature: 37°C
  Growth strain: DH5alpha
  Copy number: High Copy
Gene/Insert
  Gene/Insert name: MAP1LC3B (alt name: LC3)
  Species: R. norvegicus (rat)
  Insert size (bp): 738
  GenBank ID: U05784
  Entrez Gene: Map1lc3b (a.k.a. LC3B, Map1lc3, Mpl3, zbs559)
  Promoter: CMV
  Tag / fusion protein: mCherry (N terminal on insert)
  Cloning method: Restriction Enzyme; 5′ cloning site Nhe1 (unknown if destroyed); 3′ cloning site Bgl2 (unknown if destroyed)
  Sequencing primers: 5′ 5'-ATCGTGGAACAGTACGAACG
Terms and licenses: Academic/Nonprofit Terms; Industry Terms: Not Available to Industry
Depositor comments: Insert cloned from EGFP-LC3B provided by Tamotsu Yoshimori, Osaka University
How to cite: mCherry-LC3 was a gift from Erika Holzbaur (Addgene plasmid # 221656 ; http://n2t.net/addgene:221656 ; RRID:Addgene_221656)
