[The description below was written by a language model from this plasmid's Addgene catalogue record and pLannotate feature annotations shown in this document.]
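Description:
mCherry-LC3 is a mammalian expression plasmid built on the Clontech pmCherry-C1 backbone that produces the autophagosome marker LC3B (rat Map1lc3b) fused at its N-terminus to the monomeric red fluorescent protein mCherry. The fusion is driven by the human cytomegalovirus immediate-early enhancer and promoter and terminated by an SV40 polyadenylation signal, with a remnant of the multiple cloning site lying downstream of the LC3 coding region. Placing the fluorophore at the N-terminus is the standard arrangement for LC3 reporters, because the C-terminus of LC3 is proteolytically processed and lipidated when the protein is conjugated to autophagosomal membranes. According to the depositor, the LC3 insert was transferred from an existing EGFP-LC3B plasmid.

In bacteria the plasmid replicates from a high-copy ColE1/pUC-type origin and is selected with kanamycin. The same Tn5 aminoglycoside phosphotransferase gene (NeoR/KanR) sits behind tandem bacterial (bla) and SV40 early promoters and is followed by an HSV TK polyadenylation signal, so it also confers G418 resistance for selecting stably transfected mammalian cells. An f1 origin is present as well. The short ble, bGH poly(A) and large T antigen fragments in the feature table appear to be backbone remnants or partial matches rather than functional elements. The sequenced record is 5,449 nt, somewhat larger than the catalogue total of 5,100 bp, and the annotated LC3 coding region is shorter than the 738 bp listed for the insert, which suggests the insert includes flanking non-coding sequence. The construct is used for live or fixed fluorescence imaging of autophagosome formation and dynamics, and the associated publication concerns neuronal autophagy following mitochondrial damage.
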