Features (pLannotate 1.2.2; 15 found; start..end, strand, type, name):
    653..1010    -  promoter       SV40 promoter: SV40 enhancer and early promoter
   1012..1116    -  promoter       AmpR promoter: bla
   1143..1571    +  rep_origin     f1 ori (sequence partly withheld): f1 bacteriophage origin of replication; arrow indicates direction of (+) strand synthesis
   1605..1726    -  polyA_signal   SV40 poly(A) signal: SV40 polyadenylation signal
   1749..1833    -  CDS            large T antigen (fragment): large T antigen from SV40 (simian virus 40)
   1850..1887    -  misc_feature   MCS (fragment): multiple cloning site
   2196..2618    -  CDS            LC3 (sequence withheld): rat LC3 protein; Map1lc3b; Atg8 family member found on autophagosomes
   2637..3344    -  CDS            mCherry: mCherry is a basic (constitutively fluorescent) red fluorescent protein published in 2004, derived from Discosoma sp.. It is reported to be a very rapidly-maturing monomer with low acid sensitivity.
   3395..3598    -  promoter       CMV promoter: human cytomegalovirus (CMV) immediate early promoter
   3599..3902    -  enhancer       CMV enhancer: human cytomegalovirus immediate early enhancer
   4077..4665    -  rep_origin     ori: high-copy-number ColE1/pMB1/pBR322/pUC origin of replication
   4887..4903    +  polyA_signal   bGH poly(A) signal (fragment): bovine growth hormone polyadenylation signal
   4994..5041    -  polyA_signal   HSV TK poly(A) signal: herpes simplex virus thymidine kinase polyadenylation signal (Cole and Stacy, 1985)
   5100..5252    -  CDS            ble (fragment): BLE_KLEPN - Experimental evidence at protein level: Swiss-Prot protein existence level 1. Binding protein with a strong affinity to the bleomycin family of antibiotics. Binds to CL990; an antimitotic-antibiotic compound. From Klebsiella pneumoniae.
   5273..618     -  CDS            NeoR/KanR (across the origin): aminoglycoside phosphotransferase from Tn5; aph(3')-II (or nptII); confers resistance to neomycin, kanamycin, and G418 (Geneticin®)
>Addgene plasmid #221656 | mCherry-LC3 | addgene full sequence | sequence record 490778 | Addgene NGS Result
GAATCCAGAAAAGCGGCCATTTTCCACCATGATATTCGGCAAGCAGGCATCGCCATGGGTCACGACGAGA
TCCTCGCCGTCGGGCATGCTCGCCTTGAGCCTGGCGAACAGTTCGGCTGGCGCGAGCCCCTGATGCTCTT
CGTCCAGATCATCCTGATCGACAAGACCGGCTTCCATCCGAGTACGTGCTCGCTCGATGCGATGTTTCGC
TTGGTGGTCGAATGGGCAGGTAGCCGGATCAAGCGTATGCAGCCGCCGCATTGCATCAGCCATGATGGAT
ACTTTCTCGGCAGGAGCAAGGTGAGATGACAGGAGATCCTGCCCCGGCACTTCGCCCAATAGCAGCCAGT
CCCTTCCCGCTTCAGTGACAACGTCGAGCACAGCTGCGCAAGGAACGCCCGTCGTGGCCAGCCACGATAG
CCGCGCTGCCTCGTCTTGCAGTTCATTCAGGGCACCGGACAGGTCGGTCTTGACAAAAAGAACCGGGCGC
CCCTGCGCTGACAGCCGGAACACGGCGGCATCAGAGCAGCCGATTGTCTGTTGTGCCCAGTCATAGCCGA
ATAGCCTCTCCACCCAAGCGGCCGGAGAACCTGCGTGCAATCCATCTTGTTCAATCATGCGAAACGATCC
TCATCCTGTCTCTTGATCGATCTTTGCAAAAGCCTAGGCCTCCAAAAAAGCCTCCTCACTACTTCTGGAA
TAGCTCAGAGGCCGAGGCGGCCTCGGCCTCTGCATAAATAAAAAAAATTAGTCAGCCATGGGGCGGAGAA
TGGGCGGAACTGGGCGGAGTTAGGGGCGGGATGGGCGGAGTTAGGGGCGGGACTATGGTTGCTGACTAAT
TGAGATGCATGCTTTGCATACTTCTGCCTGCTGGGGAGCCTGGGGACTTTCCACACCTGGTTGCTGACTA
ATTGAGATGCATGCTTTGCATACTTCTGCCTGCTGGGGAGCCTGGGGACTTTCCACACCCTAACTGACAC
ACATTCCACAGCTGGTTCTTTCCGCCTCAGGACTCTTCCTTTTTCAATATTATTGAAGCATTTATCAGGG
TTATTGTCTCATGAGCGGATACATATTTGAATGTATTTAGAAAAATAAACAAATAGGGGTTCCGCGCACA
TTTCCCCGAAAAGTGCCACCTG
[124 nt withheld, positions 1143-1266]
C
[91 nt withheld, positions 1268-1358]
A
[49 nt withheld, positions 1360-1408]
CCTTTGACGTTGGAGTCCACGTTCTTT
[37 nt withheld, positions 1436-1472]
ACCCTATCTCGGTCTATTCTTTTGATTTATAAGGGATTTTGCCGATTTCGGCCTATTGGTTAAAAAATGA
GCTGATTTAACAAAAATTTAACGCGAATTTTAACAAAATATTAACGCTTACAATTTACGCGTTAAGATAC
ATTGATGAGTTTGGACAAACCACAACTAGAATGCAGTGAAAAAAATGCTTTATTTGTGAAATTTGTGATG
CTATTGCTTTATTTGTAACCATTATAAGCTGCAATAAACAAGTTAACAACAACAATTGCATTCATTTTAT
GTTTCAGGTTCAGGGGGAGGTGTGGGAGGTTTTTTAAAGCAAGTAAAACCTCTACAAATGTGGTATGGCT
GATTATGATCAGTTATCTAGATCCGGTGGATCCCGGGCCCGCGGTACCGTCGACTGCAGAATTCGCACCA
TAGTTATAAACCAGGGACATGACGACGTACACAACCCACACACGGCAGCAGTGGGGACTTACACAGTGTA
ACATAACATTGGGGGTTAGCAGGGACAGCTGCATGCAGGGAGGGTGGGTGCTGTGGGGAGCCAGGTCGAG
AGGTGGCTGTGTTGGCTTCCGTCCGTGACAGAGGCAGCTCTCACTGAGATTCTCAGACACGAGTGAGTGA
GTGACCGGGGATGGTCTGAGTGTCACAGTGGGCTCCATGCAGGTAGCAGGGAGCAGAGGCTTGCTTTAGT
TGGAAGTGGCTGTATGTCTGTCA
[423 nt withheld, positions 2196-2618]
TCTAGATCTGAGTCCGGACTTGTACAGCTCGTCCATGCCGCCGGTGGAGTGGCGGCCCTCGGCGCGTTCG
TACTGTTCCACGATGGTGTAGTCCTCGTTGTGGGAGGTGATGTCCAACTTGATGTTGACGTTGTAGGCGC
CGGGCAGCTGCACGGGCTTCTTGGCCTTGTAGGTGGTCTTGACCTCAGCGTCGTAGTGGCCGCCGTCCTT
CAGCTTCAGCCTCTGCTTGATCTCGCCCTTCAGGGCGCCGTCCTCGGGGTACATCCGCTCGGAGGAGGCC
TCCCAGCCCATGGTCTTCTTCTGCATTACGGGGCCGTCGGAGGGGAAGTTGGTGCCGCGCAGCTTCACCT
TGTAGATGAACTCGCCGTCCTGCAGGGAGGAGTCCTGGGTCACGGTCACCACGCCGCCGTCCTCGAAGTT
CATCACGCGCTCCCACTTGAAGCCCTCGGGGAAGGACAGCTTCAAGTAGTCGGGGATGTCGGCGGGGTGC
TTCACGTAGGCCTTGGAGCCGTACATGAACTGAGGGGACAGGATGTCCCAGGCGAAGGGCAGGGGGCCAC
CCTTGGTCACCTTCAGCTTGGCGGTCTGGGTGCCCTCGTAGGGGCGGCCCTCGCCCTCGCCCTCGATCTC
GAACTCGTGGCCGTTCACGGAGCCCTCCATGTGCACCTTGAAGCGCATGAACTCCTTGATGATGGCCATG
TTATCCTCCTCGCCCTTGCTCACCATGGTGGCAAGCTTAAGTTTAAACGCTAGCGGATCTGACGGTTCAC
TAAACCAGCTCTGCTTATATAGACCTCCCACCGTACACGCCTACCGCCCATTTGCGTCAATGGGGCGGAG
TTGTTACGACATTTTGGAAAGTCCCGTTGATTTTGGTGCCAAAACAAACTCCCATTGACGTCAATGGGGT
GGAGACTTGGAAATCCCCGTGAGTCAAACCGCTATCCACGCCCATTGATGTACTGCCAAAACCGCATCAC
CATGGTAATAGCGATGACTAATACGTAGATGTACTGCCAAGTAGGAAAGTCCCATAAGGTCATGTACTGG
GCATAATGCCAGGCGGGCCATTTACCGTCATTGACGTCAATAGGGGGCGTACTTGGCATATGATACACTT
GATGTACTGCCAAGTGGGCAGTTTACCGTAAATACTCCACCCATTGACGTCAATGGAAAGTCCCTATTGG
CGTTACTATGGGAACATACGTCATTATTGACGTCAATGGGCGGGGGTCGTTGGGCGGTCAGCCAGGCGGG
CCATTTACCGTAAGTTATGTAACGCGGAACTCCATATATGGGCTATGAACTAATGACCCCGTAATTGATT
ACTATTAATAACTAATGCATGGCGGTAATACGGTTATCCACAGAATCAGGGGATAACGCAGGAAAGAACA
TGTGAGCAAAAGGCCAGCAAAAGGCCAGGAACCGTAAAAAGGCCGCGTTGCTGGCGTTTTTCCATAGGCT
CCGCCCCCCTGACGAGCATCACAAAAATCGACGCTCAAGTCAGAGGTGGCGAAACCCGACAGGACTATAA
AGATACCAGGCGTTTCCCCCTGGAAGCTCCCTCGTGCGCTCTCCTGTTCCGACCCTGCCGCTTACCGGAT
ACCTGTCCGCCTTTCTCCCTTCGGGAAGCGTGGCGCTTTCTCATAGCTCACGCTGTAGGTATCTCAGTTC
GGTGTAGGTCGTTCGCTCCAAGCTGGGCTGTGTGCACGAACCCCCCGTTCAGCCCGACCGCTGCGCCTTA
TCCGGTAACTATCGTCTTGAGTCCAACCCGGTAAGACACGACTTATCGCCACTGGCAGCAGCCACTGGTA
ACAGGATTAGCAGAGCGAGGTATGTAGGCGGTGCTACAGAGTTCTTGAAGTGGTGGCCTAACTACGGCTA
CACTAGAAGAACAGTATTTGGTATCTGCGCTCTGCTGAAGCCAGTTACCTTCGGAAAAAGAGTTGGTAGC
TCTTGATCCGGCAAACAAACCACCGCTGGTAGCGGTGGTTTTTTTGTTTGCAAGCAGCAGATTACGCGCA
GAAAAAAAGGATCTCAAGAAGATCCTTTGATCTTTTCTACGGGGTCTGACGCTCAGTGGAACGAAAACTC
ACGTTAAGGGATTTTGGTCATGAGATTATCAAAAAGGATCTTCACCTAGATCCTTTTAAATTAAAAATGA
AGTTTTAAATCAATCTAAAGTATATATGAGTAACCTGAGGCTATGGCAGGGCCTGCCGCCCCGACGTTGG
CTGCGAGCCCTGGGCCTTCACCCGAACTTGGGGGGTGGGGTGGGGAAAAGGAAGAAACGCGGGCGTATTG
GCCCCAATGGGGTCTCGGTGGGGTATCGACAGAGTGCCAGCCCTGGGACCGAACCCCGCGTTTATGAACA
AACGACCCAACACCGTGCGTTTTATTCTGTCTTTTTATTGCCGTCATAGCGCGGGTTCCTTCCGGTATTG
TCTCCTTCCGTGTTTCAGTTAGCCTCCCCCTAGGGTGGGCGAAGAACTCCAGCATGAGATCCCCGCGCTG
GAGGATCATCCAGCCGGCGTCCCGGAAAACGATTCCGAAGCCCAACCTTTCATAGAAGGCGGCGGTGGAA
TCGAAATCTCGTGATGGCAGGTTGGGCGTCGCTTGGTCGGTCATTTCGAACCCCAGAGTCCCGCTCAGAA
GAACTCGTCAAGAAGGCGATAGAAGGCGATGCGCTGCGAATCGGGAGCGGCGATACCGTAAAGCACGAGG
AAGCGGTCAGCCCATTCGCCGCCAAGCTCTTCAGCAATATCACGGGTAGCCAACGCTATGTCCTGATAGC
GGTCCGCCACACCCAGCCGGCCACAGTCGAT
